Addgene plasmid #212802: pcDNA5-FRT-TO-NUbo-E3(48)-FLAG
Purpose: Constitutive/Doxycycline-inducible expression of NUbo-E3(48)-FLAG in mammalian cells
Depositing lab: Helle Ulrich. Depositing organization: Institut fuer Molekulare Biologie (IMB Mainz). Publication: Ubiquiton-An inducible, linkage-specific polyubiquitylation tool. Renz C, Asimaki E, Meister C, Albanese V, Petriukov K, Krapoth NC, Wegmann S, Wollscheid HP, Wong RP, Fulzele A, Chen JX, Leon S, Ulrich HD. Mol Cell. 2024 Jan 18;84(2):386-400.e11. doi: 10.1016/j.molcel.2023.11.016. Epub 2023 Dec 15. PubMed 38103558.
Backbone
  Vector backbone: pcDNA5-FRT/TO
  Vector type: Mammalian Expression
  Selectable markers: Hygromycin
Growth in bacteria
  Bacterial resistance: Ampicillin, 100 μg/mL
  Growth temperature: 37°C
  Growth strain: Top10
  Copy number: High Copy
Gene/Insert
  Gene/Insert name: E3(48)
  Species: H. sapiens (human), S. cerevisiae (budding yeast)
  Tag / fusion protein: NUbo (N terminal on insert); FLAG (C terminal on insert)
  Cloning method: Restriction Enzyme; 5′ cloning site unknown (unknown if destroyed)
Terms and licenses: Academic/Nonprofit Terms; Industry Terms: Not Available to Industry
Depositor comments: pHU4693; codon-optimized for mammalian cells
How to cite: pcDNA5-FRT-TO-NUbo-E3(48)-FLAG was a gift from Helle Ulrich (Addgene plasmid # 212802 ; http://n2t.net/addgene:212802 ; RRID:Addgene_212802)
