[The description below was written by a language model from this plasmid's Addgene catalogue record and pLannotate feature annotations shown in this document.]
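Description:
pcDNA5-FRT-TO-NUbo-E3(48)-FLAG is a mammalian expression plasmid built on the pcDNA5-FRT/TO backbone and forms part of the Ubiquiton toolkit for inducible, linkage-specific polyubiquitylation. It is maintained in E. coli at high copy through a ColE1/pUC-type origin with ampicillin resistance. For mammalian cells it carries an FRT site placed directly upstream of a hygromycin resistance coding sequence. In this backbone design, the arrangement allows FLP-mediated integration into a genomic FRT landing site and hygromycin selection of the resulting isogenic stable lines.

Expression is driven by the CMV enhancer and promoter, followed by short matches to tet operator sequences, and is terminated by the bGH polyadenylation signal. The promoter is therefore constitutive in ordinary cells and doxycycline-inducible in cells that express the Tet repressor, in line with the stated purpose.

The open reading frame is codon-optimized for mammalian cells and combines human and budding yeast sequences. The annotation detects a ubiquitin fragment, which corresponds to the N-terminal NUbo tag. This is followed by a segment of human mTOR and then a large portion of yeast Cue1, a protein known for recruiting the E2 enzyme Ubc7. The reading frame ends in a C-terminal FLAG epitope, detected as a partial 3xFLAG match. The mTOR piece is probably the rapamycin-binding domain used for chemically induced dimerization, though the record does not say this explicitly. The "48" in the name suggests an engineered ligase module for K48-linked chains, but the catalogue fields do not spell out the linkage. The exact domain boundaries and the 5′ cloning site are also not recorded.
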