Features (pLannotate 1.2.2; 24 found; start..end, strand, type, name):
     28..80      -  misc_feature   bom (fragment): basis of mobility region from pBR322
    235..614     +  enhancer       CMV enhancer: human cytomegalovirus immediate early enhancer
    615..818     +  promoter       CMV promoter: human cytomegalovirus (CMV) immediate early promoter
    820..839     +  promoter       PLtetO-1 promoter (fragment): modified phage lambda PL promoter with tet operator sites (Lutz and Bujard, 1997)
    841..860     +  promoter       PLtetO-1 promoter (fragment): modified phage lambda PL promoter with tet operator sites (Lutz and Bujard, 1997)
    868..901     +  promoter       TRE3GV promoter (fragment): 3rd-generation Tet-responsive promoter that can be activated by binding of Tet-On® 3G, optimized for retroviral and lentiviral vectors
    984..1094    +  CDS            UBIQ_AVESA (fragment): Experimental evidence at protein level: Swiss-Prot protein existence level 1. Ubiquitin exists either covalently attached to another protein, or free (unanchored). When covalently bound, it is conjugated to target proteins via an isopeptide bond either as a monomer (monoubiquitin), a polymer linked via different Lys residues of the ubiquitin (polyubiquitin chains) or a linear polymer linked via the initiator Met of the ubiquitin (linear polyubiquitin chains). Polyubiquitin chains, when attached to a target protein, have different functions depending on the Lys residue of the ubiquitin that is
   1143..1436    +  CDS            MTOR (fragment): MTOR_HUMAN - Also known as FRAP, FRAP1, FRAP2, RAFT1, RAPT1. Experimental evidence at protein level: Swiss-Prot protein existence level 1. Serine/threonine protein kinase which is a central regulator of cellular metabolism, growth and survival in response to hormones, growth factors, nutrients, energy and stress signals (PubMed:12087098, PubMed:12150925, PubMed:12150926, PubMed:12231510, PubMed:12718876, PubMed:14651849, PubMed:15268862, PubMed:15467718, PubMed:15545625, PubMed:15718470, PubMed:18497260, PubMed:18762023, PubMed:18925875, PubMed:20516213, PubMed:20537536, PubMed:21659604, PubMe
   1434..1973    +  CDS            CUE1 (fragment): CUE1_YEAST - Also known as KIS4. Experimental evidence at protein level: Swiss-Prot protein existence level 1. Component of the endoplasmic reticulum-associated protein degradation (ERAD) pathway. Recruits the soluble ubiquitin-conjugating enzyme UBC7 to the cytoplasmic face of the endoplasmic reticulum membrane where it functions in degradation of misfolded or regulated proteins localized in the endoplasmic reticulum (ER) lumen or membrane via the ubiquitin-proteasome system. Targets the E2 conjugating enzyme UBC7 to the DOA10 ubiquitin ligase complex, which is part of the ERAD-C pathway resp
   1982..2006    +  CDS            3xFLAG (fragment): three tandem FLAG® epitope tags, followed by an enterokinase cleavage site
   2060..2284    +  polyA_signal   bGH poly(A) signal: bovine growth hormone polyadenylation signal
   2288..2309    +  promoter       SV40 promoter (fragment): SV40 enhancer and early promoter
   2330..2563    +  rep_origin     f1 ori (fragment) (sequence partly withheld): f1 bacteriophage origin of replication; arrow indicates direction of (+) strand synthesis
   2568..2615    +  protein_bind   FRT: FLP-mediated recombination occurs in the 8-bp core sequence TCTAGAAA (Turan and Bode, 2011). FLP recombinase from the Saccharomyces cerevisiae 2μ plasmid
   2623..3645    +  CDS            HygR: aminoglycoside phosphotransferase from E. coli; aph(4)-Ia; confers resistance to hygromycin
   3655..3780    +  CDS            ble (fragment): BLE_KLEPN - Experimental evidence at protein level: Swiss-Prot protein existence level 1. Binding protein with a strong affinity to the bleomycin family of antibiotics. Binds to CL990; an antimitotic-antibiotic compound. From Klebsiella pneumoniae.
   3775..3896    +  polyA_signal   SV40 poly(A) signal: SV40 polyadenylation signal
   3969..3985    -  protein_bind   lac operator: The lac repressor binds to the lac operator to inhibit transcription in E. coli. This inhibition can be relieved by adding lactose or isopropyl-β-D-thiogalactopyranoside (IPTG). lac repressor encoded by lacI
   3993..4023    -  promoter       lac promoter: promoter for the E. coli lac operon
   4038..4059    -  protein_bind   CAP binding site: CAP binding activates transcription in the presence of cAMP. E. coli catabolite activator protein
   4072..4164    -  CDS            lacI (fragment): lac repressor; lacI; The lac repressor binds to the lac operator to inhibit transcription in E. coli. This inhibition can be relieved by adding lactose or isopropyl-β-D-thiogalactopyranoside (IPTG).
   4347..4935    -  rep_origin     ori: high-copy-number ColE1/pMB1/pBR322/pUC origin of replication
   5106..5966    -  CDS            AmpR: β-lactamase; bla; confers resistance to ampicillin, carbenicillin, and related antibiotics
   5967..6071    -  promoter       AmpR promoter: bla
>Addgene plasmid #212802 | pcDNA5-FRT-TO-NUbo-E3(48)-FLAG | addgene full sequence | sequence record 419118 | Addgene NGS Result
GACGGATCGGGAGATCTCCCGATCCCCTATGGTGCACTCTCAGTACAATCTGCTCTGATGCCGCATAGTT
AAGCCAGTATCTGCTCCCTGCTTGTGTGTTGGAGGTCGCTGAGTAGTGCGCGAGCAAAATTTAAGCTACA
ACAAGGCAAGGCTTGACCGACAATTGCATGAAGAATCTGCTTAGGGTTAGGCGTTTTGCGCTGCTTCGCG
ATGTACGGGCCAGATATACGCGTTGACATTGATTATTGACTAGTTATTAATAGTAATCAATTACGGGGTC
ATTAGTTCATAGCCCATATATGGAGTTCCGCGTTACATAACTTACGGTAAATGGCCCGCCTGGCTGACCG
CCCAACGACCCCCGCCCATTGACGTCAATAATGACGTATGTTCCCATAGTAACGCCAATAGGGACTTTCC
ATTGACGTCAATGGGTGGAGTATTTACGGTAAACTGCCCACTTGGCAGTACATCAAGTGTATCATATGCC
AAGTACGCCCCCTATTGACGTCAATGACGGTAAATGGCCCGCCTGGCATTATGCCCAGTACATGACCTTA
TGGGACTTTCCTACTTGGCAGTACATCTACGTATTAGTCATCGCTATTACCATGGTGATGCGGTTTTGGC
AGTACATCAATGGGCGTGGATAGCGGTTTGACTCACGGGGATTTCCAAGTCTCCACCCCATTGACGTCAA
TGGGAGTTTGTTTTGGCACCAAAATCAACGGGACTTTCCAAAATGTCGTAACAACTCCGCCCCATTGACG
CAAATGGGCGGTAGGCGTGTACGGTGGGAGGTCTATATAAGCAGAGCTCTCCCTATCAGTGATAGAGATC
TCCCTATCAGTGATAGAGATCGTCGACGAGCTCGTTTAGTGAACCGTCAGATCGCCTGGAGACGCCATCC
ACGCTGTTTTGACCTCCATAGAAGACACCGGGACCGATCCAGCCTCCGGACTCTAGCGTTTAAACTTAAG
CTTATGCAGATCTTCGTGAAGACCCTGACCGGCAAGACCGCCACCCTGGAGGTGGAGAGCAGCGACACCA
TCGACAACGTGAAGAGCAAGATCCAGGACAAGGAGGGCATCCCCGGCAGCGGCGCCTACCCCTACGACGT
GCCCGACTACGCCGGCAACGGCATCCTGTGGCACGAGATGTGGCACGAGGGCCTGGAGGAGGCCAGCCGC
CTGTACTTCGGCGAGCGCAACGTGAAGGGCATGTTCGAGGTGCTGGAGCCCCTGCACGCCATGATGGAGC
GCGGCCCCCAGACCCTGAAGGAGACCAGCTTCAACCAGGCCTACGGCCGCGACCTGATGGAGGCCCAGGA
GTGGTGCCGCAAGTACATGAAGAGCGGCAACGTGAAGGACCTGCTGCAGGCCTGGGACCTGTACTACCAC
GTGTTCCGCCGCATCAGCAAGACTAGTGAGCTGCAGAGCAACCAGCACCCAAGCGCACAGCGTCTGAGCG
CAACCGGTGTGAACGCACACGGTCGTCCACAGGGTAGCACCCAGAACGCTCTGCGCCGTACCGGCCGTGT
GAACGGCGGCCACCCAGTGACCACCCAGATGGTGGAGACCGTGCAGAACCTGGCCCCCAACCTGCACCCC
GAGCAGATCCGCTACAGCCTGGAGAACACCGGCAGCGTGGAGGAGACCGTGGAGCGCTACCTGCGCGGCG
ACGAGTTCAGCTTCCCACCAGGTTTCGAGCCAAGCCGCGCTCCAATGGGTGCCAACGCTGCTGTGGACAA
CAACGCCGCCGGTGGTGGTGAGTTCAACGACCCCCGCAAGAAGAACATGATCTGCGCCGAGAACCTGCTG
GACAAGTTCCACGTGGACCTGAACGAGGACATGAGCAACCTGAGCTTCAAGGACCTGGACATCGAGGAGC
GCAAGCGCCTGCTGGTGTGGCAGGCCCGCAAGAACCTGGAGACCAAGCTGCAGAGCGACAAGGACCTGCA
GAGCCTGCTGACCTTAATTAACGACTACAAGGATGACGACGACAAGTAAGCGGCCGCTCGAGTCTAGAGG
GCCCGTTTAAACCCGCTGATCAGCCTCGACTGTGCCTTCTAGTTGCCAGCCATCTGTTGTTTGCCCCTCC
CCCGTGCCTTCCTTGACCCTGGAAGGTGCCACTCCCACTGTCCTTTCCTAATAAAATGAGGAAATTGCAT
CGCATTGTCTGAGTAGGTGTCATTCTATTCTGGGGGGTGGGGTGGGGCAGGACAGCAAGGGGGAGGATTG
GGAAGACAATAGCAGGCATGCTGGGGATGCGGTGGGCTCTATGGCTTCTGAGGCGGAAAGAACCAGCTGG
GGCTCTAGGGGGTATCCCC
[124 nt withheld, positions 2330-2453]
C
[91 nt withheld, positions 2455-2545]
AGGGTGATGGTTCACGTACCTAGAAGTTCCTATTCCGAAGTTCCTATTCTCTAGAAAGTATAGGAACTTC
CTTGGCCAAAAAGCCTGAACTCACCGCGACGTCTGTCGAGAAGTTTCTGATCGAAAAGTTCGACAGCGTC
TCCGACCTGATGCAGCTCTCGGAGGGCGAAGAATCTCGTGCTTTCAGCTTCGATGTAGGAGGGCGTGGAT
ATGTCCTGCGGGTAAATAGCTGCGCCGATGGTTTCTACAAAGATCGTTATGTTTATCGGCACTTTGCATC
GGCCGCGCTCCCGATTCCGGAAGTGCTTGACATTGGGGAATTCAGCGAGAGCCTGACCTATTGCATCTCC
CGCCGTGCACAGGGTGTCACGTTGCAAGACCTGCCTGAAACCGAACTGCCCGCTGTTCTGCAGCCGGTCG
CGGAGGCCATGGATGCGATCGCTGCGGCCGATCTTAGCCAGACGAGCGGGTTCGGCCCATTCGGACCGCA
AGGAATCGGTCAATACACTACATGGCGTGATTTCATATGCGCGATTGCTGATCCCCATGTGTATCACTGG
CAAACTGTGATGGACGACACCGTCAGTGCGTCCGTCGCGCAGGCTCTCGATGAGCTGATGCTTTGGGCCG
AGGACTGCCCCGAAGTCCGGCACCTCGTGCACGCGGATTTCGGCTCCAACAATGTCCTGACGGACAATGG
CCGCATAACAGCGGTCATTGACTGGAGCGAGGCGATGTTCGGGGATTCCCAATACGAGGTCGCCAACATC
TTCTTCTGGAGGCCGTGGTTGGCTTGTATGGAGCAGCAGACGCGCTACTTCGAGCGGAGGCATCCGGAGC
TTGCAGGATCGCCGCGGCTCCGGGCGTATATGCTCCGCATTGGTCTTGACCAACTCTATCAGAGCTTGGT
TGACGGCAATTTCGATGATGCAGCTTGGGCGCAGGGTCGATGCGACGCAATCGTCCGATCCGGAGCCGGG
ACTGTCGGGCGTACACAAATCGCCCGCAGAAGCGCGGCCGTCTGGACCGATGGCTGTGTAGAAGTACTCG
CCGATAGTGGAAACCGACGCCCCAGCACTCGTCCGAGGGCAAAGGAATAGCACGTACTACGAGATTTCGA
TTCCACCGCCGCCTTCTATGAAAGGTTGGGCTTCGGAATCGTTTTCCGGGACGCCGGCTGGATGATCCTC
CAGCGCGGGGATCTCATGCTGGAGTTCTTCGCCCACCCCAACTTGTTTATTGCAGCTTATAATGGTTACA
AATAAAGCAATAGCATCACAAATTTCACAAATAAAGCATTTTTTTCACTGCATTCTAGTTGTGGTTTGTC
CAAACTCATCAATGTATCTTATCATGTCTGTATACCGTCGACCTCTAGCTAGAGCTTGGCGTAATCATGG
TCATAGCTGTTTCCTGTGTGAAATTGTTATCCGCTCACAATTCCACACAACATACGAGCCGGAAGCATAA
AGTGTAAAGCCTGGGGTGCCTAATGAGTGAGCTAACTCACATTAATTGCGTTGCGCTCACTGCCCGCTTT
CCAGTCGGGAAACCTGTCGTGCCAGCTGCATTAATGAATCGGCCAACGCGCGGGGAGAGGCGGTTTGCGT
ATTGGGCGCTCTTCCGCTTCCTCGCTCACTGACTCGCTGCGCTCGGTCGTTCGGCTGCGGCGAGCGGTAT
CAGCTCACTCAAAGGCGGTAATACGGTTATCCACAGAATCAGGGGATAACGCAGGAAAGAACATGTGAGC
AAAAGGCCAGCAAAAGGCCAGGAACCGTAAAAAGGCCGCGTTGCTGGCGTTTTTCCATAGGCTCCGCCCC
CCTGACGAGCATCACAAAAATCGACGCTCAAGTCAGAGGTGGCGAAACCCGACAGGACTATAAAGATACC
AGGCGTTTCCCCCTGGAAGCTCCCTCGTGCGCTCTCCTGTTCCGACCCTGCCGCTTACCGGATACCTGTC
CGCCTTTCTCCCTTCGGGAAGCGTGGCGCTTTCTCATAGCTCACGCTGTAGGTATCTCAGTTCGGTGTAG
GTCGTTCGCTCCAAGCTGGGCTGTGTGCACGAACCCCCCGTTCAGCCCGACCGCTGCGCCTTATCCGGTA
ACTATCGTCTTGAGTCCAACCCGGTAAGACACGACTTATCGCCACTGGCAGCAGCCACTGGTAACAGGAT
TAGCAGAGCGAGGTATGTAGGCGGTGCTACAGAGTTCTTGAAGTGGTGGCCTAACTACGGCTACACTAGA
AGAACAGTATTTGGTATCTGCGCTCTGCTGAAGCCAGTTACCTTCGGAAAAAGAGTTGGTAGCTCTTGAT
CCGGCAAACAAACCACCGCTGGTAGCGGTGGTTTTTTTGTTTGCAAGCAGCAGATTACGCGCAGAAAAAA
AGGATCTCAAGAAGATCCTTTGATCTTTTCTACGGGGTCTGACGCTCAGTGGAACGAAAACTCACGTTAA
GGGATTTTGGTCATGAGATTATCAAAAAGGATCTTCACCTAGATCCTTTTAAATTAAAAATGAAGTTTTA
AATCAATCTAAAGTATATATGAGTAAACTTGGTCTGACAGTTACCAATGCTTAATCAGTGAGGCACCTAT
CTCAGCGATCTGTCTATTTCGTTCATCCATAGTTGCCTGACTCCCCGTCGTGTAGATAACTACGATACGG
GAGGGCTTACCATCTGGCCCCAGTGCTGCAATGATACCGCGAGACCCACGCTCACCGGCTCCAGATTTAT
CAGCAATAAACCAGCCAGCCGGAAGGGCCGAGCGCAGAAGTGGTCCTGCAACTTTATCCGCCTCCATCCA
GTCTATTAATTGTTGCCGGGAAGCTAGAGTAAGTAGTTCGCCAGTTAATAGTTTGCGCAACGTTGTTGCC
ATTGCTACAGGCATCGTGGTGTCACGCTCGTCGTTTGGTATGGCTTCATTCAGCTCCGGTTCCCAACGAT
CAAGGCGAGTTACATGATCCCCCATGTTGTGCAAAAAAGCGGTTAGCTCCTTCGGTCCTCCGATCGTTGT
CAGAAGTAAGTTGGCCGCAGTGTTATCACTCATGGTTATGGCAGCACTGCATAATTCTCTTACTGTCATG
CCATCCGTAAGATGCTTTTCTGTGACTGGTGAGTACTCAACCAAGTCATTCTGAGAATAGTGTATGCGGC
GACCGAGTTGCTCTTGCCCGGCGTCAATACGGGATAATACCGCGCCACATAGCAGAACTTTAAAAGTGCT
CATCATTGGAAAACGTTCTTCGGGGCGAAAACTCTCAAGGATCTTACCGCTGTTGAGATCCAGTTCGATG
TAACCCACTCGTGCACCCAACTGATCTTCAGCATCTTTTACTTTCACCAGCGTTTCTGGGTGAGCAAAAA
CAGGAAGGCAAAATGCCGCAAAAAAGGGAATAAGGGCGACACGGAAATGTTGAATACTCATACTCTTCCT
TTTTCAATATTATTGAAGCATTTATCAGGGTTATTGTCTCATGAGCGGATACATATTTGAATGTATTTAG
AAAAATAAACAAATAGGGGTTCCGCGCACATTTCCCCGAAAAGTGCCACCTGACGTC
